>Addgene plasmid #63784 | pGS1112 | depositor full sequence | sequence record 106474 | Full plasmid sequence, partially sequenced
CGAATTCATCGATGATATCAGATCCACTAGTGGCCTATGCGGCCGCGGATCTGCCGGTCTCCCTATAGTG
AGTCGTATTAATTTCGATAAGCCAGGTTAACCTGCATTAATGAATCGGCCAACGCGCGGGGAGAGGCGGT
TTGCGTATTGGGCGCTCTTCCGCTTCCTCGCTCACTGACTCGCTGCGCTCGGTCGTTCGGCTGCGGCGAG
CGGTATCAGCTCACTCAAAGGCGGTAATACGGTTATCCACAGAATCAGGGGATAACGCAGGAAAGAACAT
GTGAGCAAAAGGCCAGCAAAAGGCCAGGAACCGTAAAAAGGCCGCGTTGCTGGCGTTTTTCCATAGGCTC
CGCCCCCCTGACGAGCATCACAAAAATCGACGCTCAAGTCAGAGGTGGCGAAACCCGACAGGACTATAAA
GATACCAGGCGTTTCCCCCTGGAAGCTCCCTCGTGCGCTCTCCTGTTCCGACCCTGCCGCTTACCGGATA
CCTGTCCGCCTTTCTCCCTTCGGGAAGCGTGGCGCTTTCTCAATGCTCACGCTGTAGGTATCTCAGTTCG
GTGTAGGTCGTTCGCTCCAAGCTGGGCTGTGTGCACGAACCCCCCGTTCAGCCCGACCGCTGCGCCTTAT
CCGGTAACTATCGTCTTGAGTCCAACCCGGTAAGACACGACTTATCGCCACTGGCAGCAGCCACTGGTAA
CAGGATTAGCAGAGCGAGGTATGTAGGCGGTGCTACAGAGTTCTTGAAGTGGTGGCCTAACTACGGCTAC
ACTAGAAGGACAGTATTTGGTATCTGCGCTCTGCTGAAGCCAGTTACCTTCGGAAAAAGAGTTGGTAGCT
CTTGATCCGGCAAACAAACCACCGCTGGTAGCGGTGGTTTTTTTGTTTGCAAGCAGCAGATTACGCGCAG
AAAAAAAGGATCTCAAGAAGATCCTTTGATCTTTTCTACGGGGTCTGACGCTCAGTGGAACGAAAACTCA
CGTTAAGGGATTTTGGTCATGAGATTATCAAAAAGGATCTTCACCTAGATCCTTTTAAATTAAAAATGAA
GTTTTAAATCAATCTAAAGTATATATGAGTAAACTTGGTCTGACAGTTACCAATGCTTAATCAGTGAGGC
ACCTATCTCAGCGATCTGTCTATTTCGTTCATCCATAGTTGCCTGACTCCCCGTCGTGTAGATAACTACG
ATACGGGAGGGCTTACCATCTGGCCCCAGTGCTGCAATGATACCGCGAGACCCACGCTCACCGGCTCCAG
ATTTATCAGCAATAAACCAGCCAGCCGGAAGGGCCGAGCGCAGAAGTGGTCCTGCAACTTTATCCGCCTC
CATCCAGTCTATTAATTGTTGCCGGGAAGCTAGAGTAAGTAGTTCGCCAGTTAATAGTTTGCGCAACGTT
GTTGCCATTGCTACAGGCATCGTGGTGTCACGCTCGTCGTTTGGTATGGCTTCATTCAGCTCCGGTTCCC
AACGATCAAGGCGAGTTACATGATCCCCCATGTTGTGCAAAAAAGCGGTTAGCTCCTTCGGTCCTCCGAT
CGTTGTCAGAAGTAAGTTGGCCGCAGTGTTATCACTCATGGTTATGGCAGCACTGCATAATTCTCTTACT
GTCATGCCATCCGTAAGATGCTTTTCTGTGACTGGTGAGTACTCAACCAAGTCATTCTGAGAATAGTGTA
TGCGGCGACCGAGTTGCTCTTGCCCGGCGTCAATACGGGATAATACCGCGCCACATAGCAGAACTTTAAA
AGTGCTCATCATTGGAAAACGTTCTTCGGGGCGAAAACTCTCAAGGATCTTACCGCTGTTGAGATCCAGT
TCGATGTAACCCACTCGTGCACCCAACTGATCTTCAGCATCTTTTACTTTCACCAGCGTTTCTGGGTGAG
CAAAAACAGGAAGGCAAAATGCCGCAAAAAAGGGAATAAGGGCGACACGGAAATGTTGAATACTCATACT
CTTCCTTTTTCAATATTATTGAAGCATTTATCAGGGTTATTGTCTCATGAGCGGATACATATTTGAATGT
ATTTAGAAAAATAAACAAATAGGGGTTCCGCGCACATTTCCCCGAAAAGTGCCACCTGACGTCTAAGAAA
CCATTATTATCATGACATTAACCTATAAAAATAGGCGTATCACGAGGCCCTTTCGTCTCGCGCGTTTCGG
TGATGACGGTGAAAACCTCTGACACATGCAGCTCCCGGAGACGGTCACAGCTTGTCTGTAAGCGGATGCC
GGGAGCAGACAAGCCCGTCAGGGCGCGTCAGCGGGTGTTGGCGGGTGTCGGGGCTGGCTTAACTATGCGG
CATCAGAGCAGATTGTACTGAGAGTGCACCATATGGACATATTGTCGTTAGAACGCGGCTACAATTAATA
CATAACCTTATGTATCATACACATACGATTTAGGTGACACTATAGAACGCGGCCGCCAGCCGAAGCTTCG
TACGCTGCAGGTCGACGGATCGGTGACGGTGCTGGTTTAATTAACATGTCGAAGGGTGAAGAACTGTTCA
CTGGTGTTGTACCAATTTTGGTTGAACTGGATGGTGACGTTAATGGTCATAAATTCTCTGTAAGTGGTGA
AGGTGAAGGTGACGCTACTTATGGTAAATTGACTCTTAAGTTCATCTGCACAACTGGTAAATTGCCAGTT
CCATGGCCAACATTAGTAACTACTTTTTCTTATGGTGTTCAATGTTTTGCTAGATACCCTGATCATATGA
AGCAACATGACTTCTTTAAGTCCGCAATGCCTGAAGGATATGTTCAAGAACGTACAATTTTCTTTAAGGA
CGACGGAAACTACAAGACAAGGGCTGAAGTCAAATTTGAGGGAGATACCTTAGTAAACAGGATTGAGCTT
AAGGGAATTGACTTTAAAGAGGATGGAAACATTCTAGGCCATAAATTGGAGTACAATTTTAACTCTCACA
ACGTGTATATTATGGCTGATAAACAGAAGAATGGCATCAAAGTTAATTTTAAAATAAGACACAATATAGA
GGATGGGAGTGTGCAGCTAGCAGATCACTATCAACAAAATACCCCTATAGGCGATGGGCCGGTCTTGTTG
CCCGATAATCATTATCTATCAATTCAATCAGCATTATCTAAAGATCCCAATGAAAAAAGAGATCACATGG
TGTTATTAGAATTTGTCACGGCCGCGGGGATAACCCATGGCATGGATGAATTGTACAAAGGTAGTGCTTG
GAGTCATCCACAATTCGAAAAATAAGGTACCGCGCGCGCCACTTCTAAATAAGCGAATTTCTTATGATTT
ATGATTTTTATTATTAAATAAGTTATAAAAAAAATAAGTGTATACAAATTTTAAAGTGACTCTTAGGTTT
TAAAACGAAAATTCTTATTCTTGAGTAACTCTTTCCTGTAGGTCAGGTTGCTTTCTCAGGTATAGTATGA
GGTCGCTCTTATTGACCACACCTCTACCGGCAGATCCGCTAGGGATAACAGGGTAATATAGATCTGTTTA
GCTTGCCTCGTCCCCGCCGGGTCACCCGGCCAGCGACATGGAGGCCCAGAATACCCTCCTTGACAGTCTT
GACGTGCGCAGCTCAGGGGCATGATGTGACTGTCGCCCGTACATTTAGCCCATACATCCCCATGTATAAT
CATTTGCATCCATACATTTTGATGGCCGCACGGCGCGAAGCAAAAATTACGGCTCCTCGCTGCGGACCTG
CGAGCAGGGAAACGCTCCCCTCACAGACGCGTTGAATTGTCCCCACGCCGCGCCCCTGTAGAGAAATATA
AAAGGTTAGGATTTGCCACTGAGGTTCTTCTTTCATATACTTCCTTTTAAAATCTTGCTAGGATACAGTT
CTCACATCACATCCGAACATAAACAACCATGACAGTCAACACTAAGACCTATAGTGAGAGAGCAGAAACT
CATGCCTCACCAGTAGCACAACGATTATTTCGATTAATGGAACTGAAGAAAACCAATTTATGTGCATCAA
TTGATGTTGATACCACTAAGGAATTCCTTGAATTAATTGATAAATTGGGTCCTTATGTATGCTTAATCAA
GACTCATATTGATATAATCAATGATTTTTCCTATGAATCCACTATTGAACCATTATTAGAACTTTCACGT
AAACATCAATTTATGATTTTTGAAGATAGAAAATTTGCTGATATTGGTAATACCGTGAAGAAACAATATA
TTGGTGGAGTTTATAAAATTAGTAGTTGGGCAGATATTACTAATGCTCATGGTGTCACTGGGAATGGAGT
AGTTGAAGGATTAAAACAGGGAGCTAAAGAAACCACCACCAACCAAGAGCCAAGAGGGTTATTGATGTTA
GCTGAATTATCATCAGTGGGATCATTAGCATATGGAGAATATTCTCAAAAAACTGTTGAAATTGCTAAAT
CCGATAAGGAATTTGTTATTGGATTTATTGCCCAACGTGATATGGGTGGACAAGAAGAAGGATTTGATTG
GCTTATTATGACACCTGGAGTTGGATTAGATGATAAAGGTGATGGATTAGGACAACAATATAGAACTGTT
GATGAAGTTGTTAGCACTGGAACTGATATTATCATTGTTGGTAGAGGATTGTTTGGTAAAGGAAGAGATC
CAGATATTGAAGGTAAAAGGTATAGAGATGCTGGTTGGAATGCTTATTTGAAAAAGACTGGCCAATTATA
ATCTGTACTGACAATAAAAAGATTCTTGTTTTCAAGAACTTGTCATTTGTATAGTTTTTTTATATTGTAG
TTGTTCTATTTTAATCAAATGTTAGCGTGATTTATATTTTTTTTCGCCTCGACATCATCTGCCCAGATGC
GAAGTTAAGTGCGCAGAAAGTAATATCATGCGTCAATCGTATGTGAATGCTGGTCGCTATACTGCTGTCG
ATTCGATACTAACGCCGCCATCCAGTGTCGAAAACGAGCT
Features (pLannotate 1.2.2; 13 found; start..end, strand, type, name):
     62..80      -  promoter       T7 promoter: promoter for bacteriophage T7 RNA polymerase
    102..155     -  CDS            lacI (fragment): lac repressor; lacI; The lac repressor binds to the lac operator to inhibit transcription in E. coli. This inhibition can be relieved by adding lactose or isopropyl-β-D-thiogalactopyranoside (IPTG).
    338..926     -  rep_origin     ori: high-copy-number ColE1/pMB1/pBR322/pUC origin of replication
   1097..1957    -  CDS            AmpR: β-lactamase; bla; confers resistance to ampicillin, carbenicillin, and related antibiotics
   1958..2062    -  promoter       AmpR promoter: bla
   2157..2192    +  CDS            rop (fragment): Rop protein, which maintains plasmids at low copy number; rop
   2294..2345    +  misc_feature   bom (fragment): basis of mobility region from pBR322
   2408..2426    +  promoter       SP6 promoter: promoter for bacteriophage SP6 RNA polymerase
   2496..3209    +  CDS            Sapphire: Sapphire is a basic (constitutively fluorescent) long stokes shift fluorescent protein published in 1998, derived from Aequorea victoria. It is reported to be a rapidly-maturing weak dimer with low acid sensitivity.
   3273..3460    +  terminator     ADH1 terminator: S. cerevisiae ADH1; transcription terminator for the S. cerevisiae alcohol dehydrogenase 1 (ADH1) gene
   3535..3878    +  promoter       TEF promoter: Ashbya gossypii TEF promoter
   3897..4685    +  CDS            URA3: PYRF_YEAST - Experimental evidence at protein level: Swiss-Prot protein existence level 1. From Saccharomyces cerevisiae (strain ATCC 204508 / S288c) (Baker's yeast).
   4697..4894    +  terminator     TEF terminator: Ashbya gossypii TEF terminator
