[The description below was written by a language model from this plasmid's Addgene catalogue record and pLannotate feature annotations shown in this document.]
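Description:
pGS1112 is a 4,940 bp high-copy E. coli cloning vector that serves as a template for generating C-terminal tagging cassettes for homologous recombination in Saccharomyces cerevisiae. It is built on the pGS1212 backbone and is maintained in bacteria through a ColE1/pUC-type origin and an ampicillin resistance gene (β-lactamase with its own promoter). The plasmid carries no annotated yeast replication origin, consistent with its role as a cassette source rather than an episomal yeast vector. T7 and SP6 promoters flank the cassette region. Short fragments annotated as lacI, rop and bom appear to be backbone remnants rather than functional elements.

The payload begins with a promoterless open reading frame for eSapphire, a long-Stokes-shift Aequorea victoria GFP variant. This gene was codon-optimized for S. cerevisiae and made by gene synthesis. It is fused to a Strep-tag II affinity tag, which is recorded in the catalogue entry but was not separately picked up in the feature table, and it is followed by the S. cerevisiae ADH1 terminator. Because the tag lacks its own promoter, it is expressed only after in-frame integration at the 3′ end of a target gene, so the fusion protein remains under endogenous transcriptional control. Downstream sits a URA3 marker driven by the Ashbya gossypii TEF promoter and closed by the TEF terminator, which allows selection of integrants by uracil prototrophy.

The tag segment was cloned between SalI and BsrGI sites, both of which are retained. The construct is one of a series of Strep-tag-based cassettes intended for tagging endogenous yeast proteins, combining fluorescence detection with Strep-tag affinity purification of native macromolecular assemblies. The deposited full sequence is noted as only partially verified by sequencing.
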