Addgene plasmid #63784: pGS1112
Purpose: Vector to create a cassette for homologous recombination in S. cerevisiae; adds a C-terminal eSapphire Strep-tag II followed by URA3 selection marker
Depositing lab: Monika Golas & Bjoern Sander. Depositing organization: Aarhus University. Publication: Strep-tag II and Twin-Strep Based Cassettes for Protein Tagging by Homologous Recombination and Characterization of Endogenous Macromolecular Assemblies in Saccharomyces cerevisiae. Rai J, Pemmasani JK, Voronovsky A, Jensen IS, Manavalan A, Nyengaard JR, Golas MM, Sander B. Mol Biotechnol. 2014 Jun 27. 10.1007/s12033-014-9778-5 PubMed 24969434.
Backbone
  Vector backbone: pGS1212
  Backbone size w/o insert (bp): 4940
  Total vector size (bp): 4940
  Vector type: E. coli cloning vector
  Selectable markers: URA3
Growth in bacteria
  Bacterial resistance: Ampicillin, 100 μg/mL
  Growth temperature: 37°C
  Growth strain: DH5alpha
  Copy number: High Copy
Gene/Insert
  Gene/Insert name: eSapphire-Strep-tag II followed by URA3
  Species: Synthetic
  Promoter: none
  Tag / fusion protein: Sapphire-Strep-tag II (C terminal on backbone)
  Cloning method: Restriction Enzyme; 5′ cloning site SalI (not destroyed); 3′ cloning site BsrGI/Bsp1407I (not destroyed)
  Sequencing primers: 5′ CTGGCTTAACTATGCGGCATCAG; 3′ gcaacctgacctacaggaaagag
Resource information
  A portion of this plasmid was derived from a plasmid made by: Mark A. Sheff and Kurt S. Thorn
Terms and licenses: Academic/Nonprofit Terms; Industry Terms: Not Available to Industry
Depositor comments: The sequence of the eSapphire gene has been optimized for S. cerevisiae and generated by gene synthesis. The Strep-tag II sequence is adapted from the sequence of commercial Strep-tag II plasmids offered by IBA, Goettingen, Germany.
How to cite: pGS1112 was a gift from Monika Golas & Bjoern Sander (Addgene plasmid # 63784 ; http://n2t.net/addgene:63784 ; RRID:Addgene_63784)
