>Addgene plasmid #63784 | pGS1112 | addgene partial sequence | sequence record 110298 | T7 5'-TAATACGACTCACTATAGGG-3'
CGCGGCCGCATAGGCCACTAGTGGATCTGATATCATCGATGAATTCGAGCTCGTTTTCGACACTGGATGG
CGGCGTTAGTATCGAATCGACAGCAGTATAGCGACCAGCATTCACATACGATTGACGCATGATATTACTT
TCTGCGCACTTAACTTCGCATCTGGGCAGATGATGTCGAGGCGAAAAAAAATATAAATCACGCTAACATT
TGATTAAAATAGAACAACTACAATATAAAAAAACTATACAAATGACAAGTTCTTGAAAACAAGAATCTTT
TTATTGTCAGTACAGATTATAATTGGCCAGTCTTTTTCAAATAAGCATTCCAACCAGCATCTCTATACCT
TTTACCTTCAATATCTGGATCTCTTCCTTTACCAAACAATCCTCTACCAACAATGATAATATCAGTTCCA
GTGCTAACAACTTCATCAACAGTTCTATATTGTTGTCCTAATCCATCACCTTTATCATCTAATCCAACTC
CAGGTGTCATAATAAGCCAATCAAATCCTTCTTCTTGTCCACCCATATCACGTTGGGCAATAAATCCAAT
AACAAATTCCTTATCGGATTTAGCAATTTCAACAGTTTTTTGAGAATATTCTCCATATGCTAATGATCCC
ACTGATGATAATTCAGCTAACATCAATAACCCTCTTGGCTCTTGGTTGGTGGTGGTTTCTTTAGCTCCCT
GTTTTAATCCTTCAACTACTCCATTCCCAGTGACACCATGAGCATTAGTAATATCTGCCCAACTACTAAT
TTTATAAACTCCACCAATATATTGTTTCTTCACGGTATTACCAATATCAGCAAATTTTCTATCTTCAAAA
ATCATAAATTGATGTTTACGTGAAAGTTCTAATAATGGTTCAATAGTGGATTCATAGGAAAAATCATTGA
TTATATCAATATGAGTCTTGATTAAGCATACATAAGGACCCAATTTATCAATTAATTCAAGGAATTCCTT
AGTGGTATCAACATCAATTG
