>Addgene plasmid #63784 | pGS1112 | addgene partial sequence | sequence record 110300 | Sp6 5'-ATTTAGGTGACACTATAG-3'
CTTCGTACGCTGCAGGTCGACGGATCGGTGACGGTGCTGGTTTAATTAACATGTCGAAGGGTGAAGAACT
GTTCACTGGTGTTGTACCAATTTTGGTTGAACTGGATGGTGACGTTAATGGTCATAAATTCTCTGTAAGT
GGTGAAGGTGAAGGTGACGCTACTTATGGTAAATTGACTCTTAAGTTCATCTGCACAACTGGTAAATTGC
CAGTTCCATGGCCAACATTAGTAACTACTTTTTCTTATGGTGTTCAATGTTTTGCTAGATACCCTGATCA
TATGAAGCAACATGACTTCTTTAAGTCCGCAATGCCTGAAGGATATGTTCAAGAACGTACAATTTTCTTT
AAGGACGACGGAAACTACAAGACAAGGGCTGAAGTCAAATTTGAGGGAGATACCTTAGTAAACAGGATTG
AGCTTAAGGGAATTGACTTTAAAGAGGATGGAAACATTCTAGGCCATAAATTGGAGTACAATTTTAACTC
TCACAACGTGTATATTATGGCTGATAAACAGAAGAATGGCATCAAAGTTAATTTTAAAATAAGACACAAT
ATAGAGGATGGGAGTGTGCAGCTAGCAGATCACTATCAACAAAATACCCCTATAGGCGATGGGCCGGTCT
TGTTGCCCGATAATCATTATCTATCAATTCAATCAGCATTATCTAAAGATCCCAATGAAAAAAGAGATCA
CATGGTGTTATTAGAATTTGTCACGGCCGCGGGGATAACCCATGGCATGGATGAATTGTACAAAGGTAGT
GCTTGGAGTCATCCACAATTCGAAAAATAAGGTACCGCGCGCGCCACTTCTAAATAAGCGAATTTCTTAT
GATTTATGATTTTTATTATTAAATAAGTTATAAAAAA
